>Addgene plasmid #115019 | AT4G37250 X020_pECIA2 | addgene full sequence | sequence record 296841 | Addgene NGS Result
GTAAAACGACGGCCAGTGAATTAATTCGTTGCAGGACAGGATGTGGTGCCCGATGTGACTAGCTCTTTGC
TGCAGGCCGTCCTATCCTCTGGTTCCGATAAGAGACCCAGAACTCCGGCCCCCCACCGCCCACCGCCACC
CCCATACATATGTGGTACGCAAGTAAGAGTGCCTGCGCATGCCCCATGTGCCCCACCAAGAGCTTTGCAT
CCCATACAAGTCCCCAAAGTGGAGAACCGAACCAATTCTTCGCGGGCAGAACAAAAGCTTCTGCACACGT
CTCCACTCGAATTTGGAGCCGGCCGGCGTGTGCAAAAGAGGTGAATCGAACGAAAGACCCGTGTGTAAAG
CCGCGTTTCCAAAATGTATAAAACCGAGAGCATCTGGCCAATGTGCATCAGTTGTGGTCAGCAGCAAAAT
CAAGTGAATCATCTCAGTGCAACTAAAGGGGGGATCCGATCTCAATATGAAGTTATGCATATTACTGGCC
GTCGTGGCCTTTGTTGGCCTCTCGCTCGGGTCTGCTTTAAACTCTGATGGGTTGGTTTTGATGAAGTTTA
AATCCTCTGTTCTTGTTGATCCTCTGTCTTTATTACAGACATGGAATTACAAACACGAAAGTCCATGTTC
TTGGAGAGGAATCTCTTGTAATAACGATTCTAAAGTCTTAACTTTGTCTCTTCCCAATTCTCAGCTTCTT
GGTTCGATTCCTTCTGATTTGGGTTCTCTCTTAACACTTCAAAGTCTCGATCTTTCCAATAATTCCTTCA
ATGGGCCATTACCGGTTTCTTTCTTCAACGCTAGAGAGCTTCGTTTCCTTGATCTCTCTAGTAACATGAT
CTCCGGCGAAATCCCTTCCGCAATTGGTGATCTTCACAATCTTCTAACCCTAAATCTCTCTGATAATGCC
TTGGCGGGAAAGTTACCTACAAATTTGGCGTCGTTGAGAAACTTAACGGTGGTTTCTTTGGAGAATAATT
ACTTTTCCGGCGAGATTCCCGGCGGTTGGAGAGTTGTTGAGTTCTTAGACCTGTCGTCGAATCTGATCAA
TGGCTCGCTTCCTCCGGATTTTGGCGGATATAGTCTCCAGTACTTAAATGTCTCGTTTAACCAAATCTCC
GGCGAAATTCCACCGGAGATCGGAGTCAATTTCCCAAGAAACGTCACCGTTGATCTCTCCTTCAACAATT
TAACCGGTCCAATCCCTGATTCTCCGGTTTTCTTAAACCAGGAATCAAATTTCTTTTCAGGAAACCCGGG
TCTATGCGGTGAACCGACCCGAAACCCGTGTCTTATCCCTTCCTCGCCGTCTATCGTCTCCGAAGCCGAC
GTACCGACGTCTACACCAGCAATCGCCGCAATACCGAACACAATCGGTTCAAACCCGGTTACCGATCCAA
ATTCACAACAAACCGACCCAAATCCCCGAACCGGGTTACGACCCGGACTGGAGGTGCTGTTCCAGGGACC
AGGGAGCGACAAAACTCACACATGCCCACCGTGCCCAGCACCTGAACTCCTGGGGGGACCGTCAGTCTTC
CTCTTCCCCCCAAAACCCAAGGACACCCTCATGATCTCCCGGACCCCTGAGGTCACATGCGTGGTGGTGG
ACGTGAGCCACGAAGACCCTGAGGTCAAGTTCAACTGGTACGTGGACGGCGTGGAGGTGCATAATGCCAA
GACAAAGCCGCGGGAGGAGCAGTACAACAGCACGTACCGTGTGGTCAGCGTCCTCACCGTCCTGCACCAG
GACTGGCTGAATGGCAAGGAGTACAAGTGCAAGGTCTCCAACAAAGCCCTCCCAGCCCCCATCGAGAAAA
CCATCTCCAAAGCCAAAGGGCAGCCCCGAGAACCACAGGTGTACACCCTGCCCCCATCCCGGGAGGAGAT
GACCAAGAACCAGGTCAGCCTGACCTGCCTGGTCAAAGGCTTCTATCCCAGCGACATCGCCGTGGAGTGG
GAGAGCAATGGGCAGCCGGAGAACAACTACAAGACCACGCCTCCCGTGCTGGACTCCGACGGCTCCTTCT
TCCTCTACAGCAAGCTCACCGTGGACAAGAGCAGGTGGCAGCAGGGGAACGTCTTCTCATGCTCCGTGAT
GCATGAGGGTCTGCACAACCACTACACGCAGAAGAGCCTCTCCCTGTCTCCGGGTAAATCTAGAGGGCCC
TTCGAAGGTAAGCCTATCCCTAACCCTCTCCTCGGTCTCGATTCTACGCGTACCGGTCATCATCACCATC
ACCATTGAGTTTAAACCCGCTGATCAGCCTCGACTGTGCCTTCTAAGGCCTGAGCTCGCTGATCAGCCTC
GATCGAGGATCCAGACATGATAAGATACATTGATGAGTTTGGACAAACCACAACTAGAATGCAGTGAAAA
AAATGCTTTATTTGTGAAATTTGTGATGCTATTGCTTTATTTGTAACCATTATAAGCTGCAATAAACAAG
TTAACAACAACAATTGCATTCATTTTATGTTTCAGGTTCAGGGGGAGGTGTGGGAGGTTTTTTAAAGCAA
GTAAAACCTCTACAAATGTGGTATGGCTGATTATGATCAGTCGACCTGCAGGCATGCAAGCTTGGCGTAA
TCATGGTCATAGCTGTTTCCTGTGTGAAATTGTTATCCGCTCACAATTCCACACAACATACGAGCCGGAA
GCATAAAGTGTAAAGCCTGGGGTGCCTAATGAGTGAGCTAACTCACATTAATTGCGTTGCGCTCACTGCC
CGCTTTCCAGTCGGGAAACCTGTCGTGCCAGCTGCATTAATGAATCGGCCAACGCGCGGGGAGAGGCGGT
TTGCGTATTGGGCGCTCTTCCGCTTCCTCGCTCACTGACTCGCTGCGCTCGGTCGTTCGGCTGCGGCGAG
CGGTATCAGCTCACTCAAAGGCGGTAATACGGTTATCCACAGAATCAGGGGATAACGCAGGAAAGAACAT
GTGAGCAAAAGGCCAGCAAAAGGCCAGGAACCGTAAAAAGGCCGCGTTGCTGGCGTTTTTCCATAGGCTC
CGCCCCCCTGACGAGCATCACAAAAATCGACGCTCAAGTCAGAGGTGGCGAAACCCGACAGGACTATAAA
GATACCAGGCGTTTCCCCCTGGAAGCTCCCTCGTGCGCTCTCCTGTTCCGACCCTGCCGCTTACCGGATA
CCTGTCCGCCTTTCTCCCTTCGGGAAGCGTGGCGCTTTCTCATAGCTCACGCTGTAGGTATCTCAGTTCG
GTGTAGGTCGTTCGCTCCAAGCTGGGCTGTGTGCACGAACCCCCCGTTCAGCCCGACCGCTGCGCCTTAT
CCGGTAACTATCGTCTTGAGTCCAACCCGGTAAGACACGACTTATCGCCACTGGCAGCAGCCACTGGTAA
CAGGATTAGCAGAGCGAGGTATGTAGGCGGTGCTACAGAGTTCTTGAAGTGGTGGCCTAACTACGGCTAC
ACTAGAAGAACAGTATTTGGTATCTGCGCTCTGCTGAAGCCAGTTACCTTCGGAAAAAGAGTTGGTAGCT
CTTGATCCGGCAAACAAACCACCGCTGGTAGCGGTGGTTTTTTTGTTTGCAAGCAGCAGATTACGCGCAG
AAAAAAAGGATCTCAAGAAGATCCTTTGATCTTTTCTACGGGGTCTGACGCTCAGTGGAACGAAAACTCA
CGTTAAGGGATTTTGGTCATGAGATTATCAAAAAGGATCTTCACCTAGATCCTTTTAAATTAAAAATGAA
GTTTTAAATCAATCTAAAGTATATATGAGTAAACTTGGTCTGACAGTTACCAATGCTTAATCAGTGAGGC
ACCTATCTCAGCGATCTGTCTATTTCGTTCATCCATAGTTGCCTGACTCCCCGTCGTGTAGATAACTACG
ATACGGGAGGGCTTACCATCTGGCCCCAGTGCTGCAATGATACCGCGAGACCCACGCTCACCGGCTCCAG
ATTTATCAGCAATAAACCAGCCAGCCGGAAGGGCCGAGCGCAGAAGTGGTCCTGCAACTTTATCCGCCTC
CATCCAGTCTATTAATTGTTGCCGGGAAGCTAGAGTAAGTAGTTCGCCAGTTAATAGTTTGCGCAACGTT
GTTGCCATTGCTACAGGCATCGTGGTGTCACGCTCGTCGTTTGGTATGGCTTCATTCAGCTCCGGTTCCC
AACGATCAAGGCGAGTTACATGATCCCCCATGTTGTGCAAAAAAGCGGTTAGCTCCTTCGGTCCTCCGAT
CGTTGTCAGAAGTAAGTTGGCCGCAGTGTTATCACTCATGGTTATGGCAGCACTGCATAATTCTCTTACT
GTCATGCCATCCGTAAGATGCTTTTCTGTGACTGGTGAGTACTCAACCAAGTCATTCTGAGAATAGTGTA
TGCGGCGACCGAGTTGCTCTTGCCCGGCGTCAATACGGGATAATACCGCGCCACATAGCAGAACTTTAAA
AGTGCTCATCATTGGAAAACGTTCTTCGGGGCGAAAACTCTCAAGGATCTTACCGCTGTTGAGATCCAGT
TCGATGTAACCCACTCGTGCACCCAACTGATCTTCAGCATCTTTTACTTTCACCAGCGTTTCTGGGTGAG
CAAAAACAGGAAGGCAAAATGCCGCAAAAAAGGGAATAAGGGCGACACGGAAATGTTGAATACTCATACT
CTTCCTTTTTCAATATTATTGAAGCATTTATCAGGGTTATTGTCTCATGAGCGGATACATATTTGAATGT
ATTTAGAAAAATAAACAAATAGGGGTTCCGCGCACATTTCCCCGAAAAGTGCCACCTGACGTCTAAGAAA
CCATTATTATCATGACATTAACCTATAAAAATAGGCGTATCACGAGGCCCTTTCGTCTCGCGCGTTTCGG
TGATGACGGTGAAAACCTCTGACACATGCAGCTCCCGGAGACGGTCACAGCTTGTCTGTAAGCGGATGCC
GGGAGCAGACAAGCCCGTCAGGGCGCGTCAGCGGGTGTTGGCGGGTGTCGGGGCTGGCTTAACTATGCGG
CATCAGAGCAGATTGTACTGAGAGTGCACCATATGCGGTGTGAAATACCGCACAGATGCGTAAGGAGAAA
ATACCGCATCAGGCGCCATTCGCCATTCAGGCTGCGCAACTGTTGGGAAGGGCGATCGGTGCGGGCCTCT
TCGCTATTACGCCAGCTGGCGAAAGGGGGATGTGCTGCAAGGCGATTAAGTTGGGTAACGCCAGGGTTTT
CCCAGTCACGACGTT
Features (pLannotate 1.2.2; 18 found; start..end, strand, type, name):
     23..449     +  promoter       MT promoter: Drosophila metallothionein promoter
    467..520     +  sig_peptide    BiP signal sequence: Drosophila BiP signal sequence
    482..1447    +  CDS            Y4372_ARATH (fragment): Experimental evidence at protein level: Swiss-Prot protein existence level 1. From Arabidopsis thaliana (Mouse-ear cress).
   1478..2158    +  CDS            IGHG1 (fragment): IGHG1_HUMAN - Experimental evidence at protein level: Swiss-Prot protein existence level 1. Constant region of immunoglobulin heavy chains. Immunoglobulins, also known as antibodies, are membrane-bound or secreted glycoproteins produced by B lymphocytes. In the recognition phase of humoral immunity, the membrane-bound immunoglobulins serve as receptors which, upon binding of a specific antigen, trigger the clonal expansion and differentiation of B lymphocytes into immunoglobulins- secreting plasma cells. Secreted immunoglobulins mediate the effector phase of humoral immunity, which results in
   2177..2218    +  CDS            V5 tag: epitope tag from simian virus 5
   2318..2452    -  polyA_signal   SV40 poly(A) signal: SV40 polyadenylation signal
   2475..2559    -  CDS            large T antigen (fragment): large T antigen from SV40 (simian virus 40)
   2559..2583    +  misc_feature   MCS (fragment): pUC18/19 multiple cloning site
   2620..2636    -  protein_bind   lac operator: The lac repressor binds to the lac operator to inhibit transcription in E. coli. This inhibition can be relieved by adding lactose or isopropyl-β-D-thiogalactopyranoside (IPTG). lac repressor encoded by lacI
   2644..2674    -  promoter       lac promoter: promoter for the E. coli lac operon
   2689..2710    -  protein_bind   CAP binding site: CAP binding activates transcription in the presence of cAMP. E. coli catabolite activator protein
   2723..2815    -  CDS            lacI (fragment): lac repressor; lacI; The lac repressor binds to the lac operator to inhibit transcription in E. coli. This inhibition can be relieved by adding lactose or isopropyl-β-D-thiogalactopyranoside (IPTG).
   2998..3586    -  rep_origin     ori: high-copy-number ColE1/pMB1/pBR322/pUC origin of replication
   3757..4617    -  CDS            AmpR: β-lactamase; bla; confers resistance to ampicillin, carbenicillin, and related antibiotics
   4618..4722    -  promoter       AmpR promoter: bla
   4817..4852    +  CDS            rop (fragment): Rop protein, which maintains plasmids at low copy number; rop
   4954..5053    +  misc_feature   bom (fragment): basis of mobility region from pBR322
   5059..21      -  CDS            lacZα (fragment) (across the origin): LacZα fragment of β-galactosidase; lacZ fragment
