[The description below was written by a language model from this plasmid's Addgene catalogue record and pLannotate feature annotations shown in this document.]
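Description:
AT4G37250 X020_pECIA2 is an insect-cell expression plasmid built on the pECIA2 backbone and designed for secreted production of a plant receptor ectodomain in Drosophila cell culture. It is propagated in E. coli as a high-copy plasmid through a ColE1/pUC-type origin and selected with ampicillin via the β-lactamase gene. The remaining bacterial annotations (lac promoter/operator, and fragments of lacZα, lacI, rop and bom) are pUC/pBR322-derived backbone remnants with no evident role in the expression cassette.

The payload is the extracellular domain of the Arabidopsis thaliana leucine-rich repeat receptor kinase encoded by AT4G37250. Transcription is driven by the Drosophila metallothionein promoter, which is induced by adding copper sulfate. A Drosophila BiP signal sequence at the N terminus directs the protein into the secretory pathway so that it accumulates in the culture medium. Downstream of the ectodomain, the backbone supplies a human IgG1 Fc fragment, a V5 epitope and a hexahistidine tag. The His tag is listed in the catalogue record but is not separately annotated in the feature table. An SV40 polyadenylation signal lies after the open reading frame, although it is annotated on the opposite strand. The Fc portion would be expected to dimerise the ectodomain and allow its capture, while V5 and His allow detection and purification.

The record designates this construct as the bait vector, to be paired with the corresponding prey version of the same ectodomain in pECIA14. It belongs to a collection used to map pairwise extracellular interactions among Arabidopsis LRR receptor kinases.
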