Addgene plasmid #115019: AT4G37250 X020_pECIA2
Purpose: Bait vector AT4G37250 X020_pECIA2 should be used with prey vector AT4G37250 X020_pECIA14.
Depositing lab: Youssef Belkhadir. Depositing organization: Gregor Mendel Institute of Molecular Plant Biology. Publication: An extracellular network of Arabidopsis leucine-rich repeat receptor kinases. Smakowska-Luzan E, Mott GA, Parys K, Stegmann M, Howton TC, Layeghifard M, Neuhold J, Lehner A, Kong J, Grunwald K, Weinberger N, Satbhai SB, Mayer D, Busch W, Madalinski M, Stolt-Bergner P, Provart NJ, Mukhtar MS, Zipfel C, Desveaux D, Guttman DS, Belkhadir Y. Nature. 2018 Jan 18;553(7688):342-346. doi: 10.1038/nature25184. Epub 2018 Jan 10. PubMed 29320478.
Backbone
  Vector backbone: pECIA2
  Backbone manufacturer: Chris Garcia (Addgene plasmid # 47032)
  Vector type: Insect Expression
Growth in bacteria
  Bacterial resistance: Ampicillin, 100 μg/mL
  Growth temperature: 37°C
  Growth strain: DH5alpha
  Copy number: High Copy
Gene/Insert
  Gene/Insert name: AT4G37250
  Species: A. thaliana (mustard weed)
  Entrez Gene: AT4G37250 (a.k.a. AT4G37250, AP22.22, AP22_22)
  Promoter: Metallothionein (Copper-Inducible)
  Tag / fusion protein: Fc, V5 and hexahistidine tags (C terminal on backbone)
  Cloning method: Ligation Independent Cloning
Terms and licenses: Academic/Nonprofit Terms; Industry Terms: Not Available to Industry
Depositor comments: Plasmid for secreted expression in Drosophila cell culture by induction via CuSO4. Insert is an extracellular domain of indicated LRR-RK, C-terminally tagged with Fc, V5 and hexahistidine tags. Insert Protein Sequence: SALNSDGLVLMKFKSSVLVDPLSLLQTWNYKHESPCSWRGISCNNDSKVLTLSLPNSQLLGSIPSDLGSLLTLQSLDLSNNSFNGPLPVSFFNARELRFLDLSSNMISGEIPSAIGDLHNLLTLNLSDNALAGKLPTNLASLRNLTVVSLENNYFSGEIPGGWRVVEFLDLSSNLINGSLPPDFGGYSLQYLNVSFNQISGEIPPEIGVNFPRNVTVDLSFNNLTGPIPDSPVFLNQESNFFSGNPGLCGEPTRNPCLIPSSPSIVSEADVPTSTPAIAAIPNTIGSNPVTDPNSQQTDPNPRTGLRPG
How to cite: AT4G37250 X020_pECIA2 was a gift from Youssef Belkhadir (Addgene plasmid # 115019 ; http://n2t.net/addgene:115019 ; RRID:Addgene_115019)
